>Addgene plasmid #158848 | JGI_018341 | addgene full sequence | sequence record 316580 | Addgene NGS Result
GCAACGCAAAATGCTGAATTTAGCAGGCAAGTTTCCTGATAAAGGGCCCTGTGAGTGCGACATTCGACGC
GCGAAAGCGAGTTGACGGCGCCCGAAATTTTCTTAGAGTTCGTTCAAGCTTCGGTTTCGGGGAGCCGCTA
AGGGATGCGGACCCAGCCGGGTAAGTCGCCGGGAACTATGGAATAATCCTAATTTCTGTGCGGCAGGCGC
GAGCTGCCGGAGCGAATATCATCCCTGTCGCAAACAGCAGGTCAATCAACGGTGGGTAGCGGGCTGCTAT
CCAGCGGCGGATAAGACTTGTCGGAGGAATCCTCTAGAAATAATTTTGTTTAACTTTAAGAAGGAGATAT
ACCATGTCGCTGAAGCGCGCCACTGGCCAGACCGGCCTCCAGAAGAAGCGCCTTTCGCGCGCGGTGGCGA
CCGCCATCGCCGGGTTTGCCCTGGCCTCAGCGTCGGGCGCTGCCCTCGCCAACGCCGAGCTGATCAAGCT
GTCGCAGGACGATCGCCAATGGGTCATGCAGGGCAAGGACTATGACCACTCGCACTACAGCGGTCTGAAG
CAGATCAATCGGTCGAACGTCAAGAACCTCAAGGCGGCCTGGACCTTCTCCACCGGCGTCCTCCACGGCC
ATGAGGGCGGCCCGTTGGTGGTGAACGGCATCATGTACATCCATACGCCCTTCCCGAACATCACGTACGC
CATCGATCTCGATAACCCCAACAAGATCCTCTGGGAGCACAAGCCAAAGCAGGATGCCAGCGTCCGGGCC
GTGGCCTGCTGCGACGTGGTTAACCGCGGCCTGGCGTACGGCGACGGTAAGATCTTCAAGACCCAGCTCG
ACGGCCACATCGTCGCTCTCGATGCTAAGACGGGGAAGGAGCTCTGGAAGATGGAGAACTCGGACCCCAA
GGTGGGCAGCACGCTGACTCAGGCGCCGATGGTTGTCGAGGACATGGTGATCGTGGGGTCCAGTGGCGCG
GAGCTCGGCGTCCGCGGGTATGTCACCGCGTACCGAATCAAGGACGGCAAGCAGGTGTGGAGGGCCTACG
CCACGGGGCCCGACGAAGACATACTGCTGGCGGACGATTTCAACATGGCCAACCCTCACTACGGACAGAA
GGGCCTGGGCACATCTACGTGGGAGGGGGACGCCTGGAAGATCGGCGGCGGCACCAATTGGGGCTGGTAT
GCCTACGATCCGGAGCTTAAGCTGATGTACTATGGCAGCGGCAACCCCGCCCCCTGGAACGAGACCATGC
GGCCGGGCGACAACAAGTGGACCATGGCTATCTGGGGCCGTGACGTCAAGACGGGCAAGGCGAAGTTCGC
CTTCCAGAAGACGCCCCACGACGAGTGGGATTACGCCGGGGTCAATTGGATCGGACTGTCCGACCAGGTC
GTCGATGGCAAGAAGCAGAAGCTCCTGACCCATCCAGACCGCAATGGCATCGTGTACACCCTGAATCGCG
AAAACGGCAACCTCGTGCGCGCCGACAAAATCGATCCGTCGGTGAACGTGTTTAAGGGCTACGATATGAA
GAAGGGCGTCCCGATCCGCGACCCTGAGTATTCCACCCGTATGGATCACCTCGCCAAGGGCATCTGCCCC
TCAGCCATGGGGTACCACAACCAGGGACACGATTCTATCGACAAGAAGCGCGAGCTGGTCATGCTCGGGA
CAAACATGATCTGCATGGACTGGGAGCCCTTCATGCTCCCCTACCGGGCGGGGCAGTTCTTTGTGGGCGC
GACGCTGAATATGTACGCGACCCCGGGCAACAACGGTAACATGGGGCAGGTGAAGGCCTATGACGTGAAG
ACGAGCAAGTTCAAGTGGGTCAAGGACGAAAAGTTCTCCGTGTGGGGCGGCACCACCTCCACCGCTGGCG
ACCTGGTCTTCTACGGCACCCTCGACGGGCTGATCAAGGCCGTGGACGCCGACAATGGGAAGACCTTGTG
GGAGTTCAAGCTCCCCTCGGGCGTCATCGGCCATCCCGTCACATACGAGCACAAAGGCAAGCAGTACGTC
GCGATCTATTACGGTGTCGGGGGCTGGCCGGGCGTCGGCCTGGTCTTCGACCTCACCGATCCCACCGCGG
GTCTGGGCGCCGTGGGGGCGTTCAAGGAGCTGCAGCAGTACACGAAGATGGGCGGTGGCGTGATGGTGTT
CTCCCTCGCCGAAAACCTCTATTTTCAGGGACATCATCACCATCACCATCACCACTGACAGCTATGACCA
TGATTACGCCAAGCTTGCATGCCTGCAGGTCGACTCTAGAGGATCCCCGGGTACCGAGCTCGAATTCACT
GGCCGTCGTTTTACAACGTCGTGACTGGGAAAACCCTGGCGTTACCCAACTTAATCGCCTTGCAGCACAT
CCCCCTTTCGCCAGCTGGCGTAATAGCGAAGAGGCCCGCACCGATCGCCCTTCCCAACAGTTGCGCAGCC
TGAATGGCGAATGGCGCCTGATGCGGTATTTTCTCCTTACGCATCTGTGCGGTATTTCACACCGCATATG
GTGCACTCTCAGTACAATCTGCTCTGATGCCGCATAGTTAAGCCAGCCCCGACACCCGCCAACACCCGCT
GACGCGCCCTGACGGGCTTGTATGCTCCCGGCATCCGCTTACAGACAAGCTGTGACCGTCTCCGGGAGCT
GCATGTGTCAGAGGTTTTCACCGTCATCACCGAAACGCGCGAGACGAAAGGGCCTCGTGATACGCCTATT
TTTATAGGTTAATGTCATGATAATAATGGTTTCTTAGCACCCTTTCTCGGTCCTTCAACGTTCCTGACAA
CGAGCCTCCTTTTCGCCAATCCATCGACAATCACCGCGAGTCCCTGCTCGAACGCTGCGTCCGGACCGGC
TTCGTCGAAGGCGTCTATCGCGGCCCGCAACAGCGGCGAGAGCGGAGCCTGTTCAACGGTGCCGCCGCGC
TCGCCGGCATCGCTGTCGCCGGCCTGCTCCTCAAGCACGGCCCCAACAGTGAAGTAGCTGATTGTCATCA
GCGCATTGACGGCGTCCCCGGCCGAAAAACCCGCCTCGCAGAGGAAGCGAAGCTGCGCGTCGGCCGTTTC
CATCTGCGGTGCGCCCGGTCGCGTGCCGGCATGGATGCGCGCGCCATCGCGGTAGGCGAGCAGCGCCTGC
CTGAAGCTGCGGGCATTCCCGATCAGAAATGAGCGCCAGTCGTCGTCGGCTCTCGGCACCGAATGCGTAT
GATTCTCCGCCAGCATGGCTTCGGCCAGTGCGTCGAGCAGCGCCCGCTTGTTCCTGAAGTGCCAGTAAAG
CGCCGGCTGCTGAACCCCCAACCGTTCCGCCAGTTTGCGTGTCGTCAGACCGTCTACGCCGACCTCGTTC
AACAGGTCCAGGGCGGCACGGATCACTGTATTCGGCTGCAACTTTGTCATGCTTGACACTTTATCACTGA
TAAACATAATATGTCCACCAACTTATCAGTGATAAAGAATCCGCGCGTTCAATCGGACCAGCGGAGGCTG
GTCCGGAGGCCAGACGTGAAACCCAACATACCCCTGATCGTAATTCTGAGCACTGTCGCGCTCGACGCTG
TCGGCATCGGCCTGATTATGCCGGTGCTGCCGGGCCTCCTGCGCGATCTGGTTCACTCGAACGACGTCAC
CGCCCACTATGGCATTCTGCTGGCGCTGTATGCGTTGGTGCAATTTGCCTGCGCACCTGTGCTGGGCGCG
CTGTCGGATCGTTTCGGGCGGCGGCCAATCTTGCTCGTCTCGCTGGCCGGCGCCACTGTCGACTACGCCA
TCATGGCGACAGCGCCTTTCCTTTGGGTTCTCTATATCGGGCGGATCGTGGCCGGCATCACCGGGGCGAC
TGGGGCGGTAGCCGGCGCTTATATTGCCGATATCACTGATGGCGATGAGCGCGCGCGGCACTTCGGCTTC
ATGAGCGCCTGTTTCGGGTTCGGGATGGTCGCGGGACCTGTGCTCGGTGGGCTGATGGGCGGTTTCTCCC
CCCACGCTCCGTTCTTCGCCGCGGCAGCCTTGAACGGCCTCAATTTCCTGACGGGCTGTTTCCTTTTGCC
GGAGTCGCACAAAGGCGAACGCCGGCCGTTACGCCGGGAGGCTCTCAACCCGCTCGCTTCGTTCCGGTGG
GCCCGGGGCATGACCGTCGTCGCCGCCCTGATGGCGGTCTTCTTCATCATGCAACTTGTCGGACAGGTGC
CGGCCGCGCTTTGGGTCATTTTCGGCGAGGATCGCTTTCACTGGGACGCGACCACGATCGGCATTTCGCT
TGCCGCATTTGGCATTCTGCATTCACTCGCCCAGGCAATGATCACCGGCCCTGTAGCCGCCCGGCTCGGC
GAAAGGCGGGCACTCATGCTCGGAATGATTGCCGACGGCACAGGCTACATCCTGCTTGCCTTCGCGACAC
GGGGATGGATGGCGTTCCCGATCATGGTCCTGCTTGCTTCGGGTGGCATCGGAATGCCGGCGCTGCAAGC
AATGTTGTCCAGGCAGGTGGATGAGGAACGTCAGGGGCAGCTGCAAGGCTCACTGGCGGCGCTCACCAGC
CTGACCTCGATCGTCGGACCCCTCCTCTTCACGGCGATCTATGCGGCTTCTATAACAACGTGGAACGGGT
GGGCATGGATTGCAGGCGCTGCCCTCTACTTGCTCTGCCTGCCGGCGCTGCGTCGCGGGCTTTGGAGCGG
CGCAGGGCAACGAGCCGATCGCTGATCGTGGAAACGATAGGCCTATGCCATGCGGGTCAAGGCGACTTCC
GGCAAGCTATACGCGCCCTAGAATTGTCAATTTTAATCCTCTGTTTATCGGCAGTTCGTAGAGCGCGCCG
TGCGTCCCGAGCGATACTGAGCGAAGCAAGTGCGTCGAGCAGTGCCCGCTTGTTCCTGAAATGCCAGTAA
AGCGCTGGCTGCTGAACCCCCAGCCGGAACTGACCCCACAAGGCCCTAGCGTTTGCAATGCACCAGGTCA
TCATTGACCCAGGCGTGTTCCACCAGGCCGCTGCCTCGCAACTCTTCGCAGGCTTCGCCGACCTGCTCGC
GCCACTTCTTCACGCGGGTGGAATCCGATCCGCACATGAGGCGGAAGGTTTCCAGCTTGAGCGGGTACGG
CTCCCGGTGCGAGCTGAAATAGTCGAACATCCGTCGGGCCGTCGGCGACAGCTTGCGGTACTTCTCCCAT
ATGAATTTCGTGTAGTGGTCGCCAGCAAACAGCACGACGATTTCCTCGTCGATCAGGACCTGGCAACGGG
ACGTTTTCTTGCCACGGTCCAGGACGCGGAAGCGGTGCAGCAGCGACACCGATTCCAGGTGCCCAACGCG
GTCGGACGTGAAGCCCATCGCCGTCGCCTGTAGGCGCGACAGGCATTCCTCGGCCTTCGTGTAATACCGG
CCATTGATCGACCAGCCCAGGTCCTGGCAAAGCTCGTAGAACGTGAAGGTGATCGGCTCGCCGATAGGGG
TGCGCTTCGCGTACTCCAACACCTGCTGCCACACCAGTTCGTCATCGTCGGCCCGCAGCTCGACGCCGGT
GTAGGTGATCTTCACGTCCTTGTTGACGTGGAAAATGACCTTGTTTTGCAGCGCCTCGCGCGGGATTTTC
TTGTTGCGCGTGGTGAACAGGGCAGAGCGGGCCGTGTCGTTTGGCATCGCTCGCATCGTGTCCGGCCACG
GCGCAATATCGAACAAGGAAAGCTGCATTTCCTTGATCTGCTGCTTCGTGTGTTTCAGCAACGCGGCCTG
CTTGGCCTCGCTGACCTGTTTTGCCAGGTCCTCGCCGGCGGTTTTTCGCTTCTTGGTCGTCATAGTTCCT
CGCGTGTCGATGGTCATCGACTTCGCCAAACCTGCCGCCTCCTGTTCGAGACGACGCGAACGCTCCACGG
CGGCCGATGGCGCGGGCAGGGCAGGGGGAGCCAGTTGCACGCTGTCGCGCTCGATCTTGGCCGTAGCTTG
CTGGACCATCGAGCCGACGGACTGGAAGGTTTCGCGGGGCGCACGCATGACGGTGCGGCTTGCGATGGTT
TCGGCATCCTCGGCGGAAAACCCCGCGTCGATCAGTTCTTGCCTGTATGCCTTCCGGTCAAACGTCCGAT
TCATTCACCCTCCTTGCGGGATTGCCCCGACTCACGCCGGGGCAATGTGCCCTTATTCCTGATTTGACCC
GCCTGGTGCCTTGGTGTCCAGATAATCCACCTTATCGGCAATGAAGTCGGTCCCGTAGACCGTCTGGCCG
TCCTTCTCGTACTTGGTATTCCGAATCTTGCCCTGCACGAATACCAGCTCCGCGAAGTCGCTCTTCTTGA
TGGAGCGCATGGGGACGTGCTTGGCAATCACGCGCACCCCCCGGCCGTTTTAGCGGCTAAAAAAGTCATG
GCTCTGCCCTCGGGCGGACCACGCCCATCATGACCTTGCCAAGCTCGTCCTGCTTCTCTTCGATCTTCGC
CAGCAGGGCGAGGATCGTGGCATCACCGAACCGCGCCGTGCGCGGGTCGTCGGTGAGCCAGAGTTTCAGC
AGGCCGCCCAGGCGGCCCAGGTCGCCATTGATGCGGGCCAGCTCGCGGACGTGCTCATAGTCCACGACGC
CCGTGATTTTGTAGCCCTGGCCGACGGCCAGCAGGTAGGCCTACAGGCTCATGCCGGCCGCCGCCGCCTT
TTCCTCAATCGCTCTTCGTTCGTCTGGAAGGCAGTACACCTTGATAGGTGGGCTGCCCTTCCTGGTTGGC
TTGGTTTCATCAGCCATCCGCTTGCCCTCATCTGTTACGCCGGCGGTAGCCGGCCAGCCTCGCAGAGCAG
GATTCCCGTTGAGCACCGCCAGGTGCGAATAAGGGACAGTGAAGAAGGAACACCCGCTCGCGGGTGGGCC
TACTTCACCTATCCTGCCCGGCTGACGCCGTTGGATACACCAAGGAAAGTCTACACGAACCCTTTGGCAA
AATCCTGTATATCGTGCGAAAAAGGATGGATATACCGAAAAAATCGCTATAATGACCCCGAAGCAGGGTT
ATGCAGCGGAAAAGATCCGTCGACCCTTTCCGACGCTCACCGGGCTGGTTGCCCTCGCCGCTGGGCTGGC
GGCCGTCTATGGCCCTGCAAACGCGCCAGAAACGCCGTCGAAGCCGTGTGCGAGACACCGCGGCCGCCGG
CGTTGTGGATACCTCGCGGAAAACTTGGCCCTCACTGACAGATGAGGGGCGGACGTTGACACTTGAGGGG
CCGACTCACCCGGCGCGGCGTTGACAGATGAGGGGCAGGCTCGATTTCGGCCGGCGACGTGGAGCTGGCC
AGCCTCGCAAATCGGCGAAAACGCCTGATTTTACGCGAGTTTCCCACAGATGATGTGGACAAGCCTGGGG
ATAAGTGCCCTGCGGTATTGACACTTGAGGGGCGCGACTACTGACAGATGAGGGGCGCGATCCTTGACAC
TTGAGGGGCAGAGTGCTGACAGATGAGGGGCGCACCTATTGACATTTGAGGGGCTGTCCACAGGCAGAAA
ATCCAGCATTTGCAAGGGTTTCCGCCCGTTTTTCGGCCACCGCTAACCTGTCTTTTAACCTGCTTTTAAA
CCAATATTTATAAACCTTGTTTTTAACCAGGGCTGCGCCCTGTGCGCGTGACCGCGCACGCCGAAGGGGG
GTGCCCCCCCTTCTCGAACCCTCCCGGCCCGCTAACGCGGGCCTCCCATCCCCCCAGGGGCTGCGCCCCT
CGGCCGCGAACGGCCTCACCCCAAAAATGGCAGCCAAGCTGACCACTTCTGCGCTCGGCCCTTCCGGCTG
GCTGGTTTATTGCTGATAAATCTGGAGCCGGTGAGCGTGGGTCTCGCGGTATCATTGCAGCACTGGGGCC
AGATGGTAAGCCCTCCCGTATCGTAGTTATCTACACGACGGGGAGTCAGGCAACTATGGATGAACGAAAT
AGACAGATCGCTGAGATAGGTGCCTCACTGATTAAGCATTGGTAACTGTCAGACCAAGTTTACTCATATA
TACTTTAGATTGATTTAAAACTTCATTTTTAATTTAAAAGGATCTAGGTGAAGATCCTTTTTGATAATCT
CATGACCAAAATCCCTTAACGTGAGTTTTCGTTCCACTGAGCGTCAGACCCCGTAGAAAAGATCAAAGGA
TCTTCTTGAGATCCTTTTTTTCTGCGCGTAATCTGCTGCTTGCAAACAAAAAAACCACCGCTACCAGCGG
TGGTTTGTTTGCCGGATCAAGAGCTACCAACTCTTTTTCCGAAGGTAACTGGCTTCAGCAGAGCGCAGAT
ACCAAATACTGTTCTTCTAGTGTAGCCGTAGTTAGGCCACCACTTCAAGAACTCTGTAGCACCGCCTACA
TACCTCGCTCTGCTAATCCTGTTACCAGTGGCTGCTGCCAGTGGCGATAAGTCGTGTCTTACCGGGTTGG
ACTCAAGACGATAGTTACCGGATAAGGCGCAGCGGTCGGGCTGAACGGGGGGTTCGTGCACACAGCCCAG
CTTGGAGCGAACGACCTACACCGAACTGAGATACCTACAGCGTGAGCTATGAGAAAGCGCCACGCTTCCC
GAAGGGAGAAAGGCGGACAGGTATCCGGTAAGCGGCAGGGTCGGAACAGGAGAGCGCACGAGGGAGCTTC
CAGGGGGAAACGCCTGGTATCTTTATAGTCCTGTCGGGTTTCGCCACCTCTGACTTGAGCGTCGATTTTT
GTGATGCTCGTCAGGGGGGCGGAGCCTATGGAAAAACGCCAGCAACGCGGCCTTTTTACGGTTCCTGGCC
TTTTGCTGGCCTTTTGCTCACATGTTCTTTCCTGCGTTATCCCCTGATTCTGTGGATAACCGTATTACCG
CCTTTGAGTGAGCTGATACCGCTCGCCGCAGCCGAACGACCGAGCGCAGCGAGTCAGTGAGCGAGGAAGC
GGAAGAGCGCCCAATACGCAAACCGCCTCTCCCCGCGCGTTGGCCGATTCATTAATGCAGCTGGCACGAC
AGGTTTCCCGACTGGAAAGCGGGCAGTGAGCGCAACGCAATTAATGTGAGTTAGCTCACTCATTAGGCAC
CCCAGGCTTTACACTTTATGCTTCCGGCTCGTATGTTGTGTGGAATTGTGAGCGGATAACAATTTCACAC
AGGAAACAGCTATGACCATGATTACGCCAAGCTAGCTTCCCGCTTGGTCGGGCCGCTTCGCGAGGGCCCG
TTGACGACAACGGTGCGATGGGTCCCGGCCCCGGTCAAGACGATGCCAATACGTTGCGACACTACGCCTT
GGCACTTTTAGAATTGCCTTATCGTCCTGATAAGAAATGTCCGACCAGCTAAAGACATCGCGTCCAATCA
AAGCCTAGAAAATATAGGCGAAGGGACGCTAATAAGTCTTTCATAAGACCGCGCAAATCTAAAAATATCC
TTAGATTCACGATGCGGCACTTCGGATGACTTCCGAGCGAGCCTGGAACCTCAGAAAAACGTCTGAGAGA
TACCGCGGATCTCACACAGGAAATTTC
Features (pLannotate 1.2.2; 21 found; start..end, strand, type, name):
    325..347     +  RBS            RBS: efficient ribosome binding site from bacteriophage T7 gene 10 (Olins and Rangwala, 1989)
    402..2177    +  CDS            moxF (fragment): DHM1_METEA - Also known as mxaF. Experimental evidence at protein level: Swiss-Prot protein existence level 1. Catalyzes the oxidation of primary alcohols including methanol. From Methylorubrum extorquens (strain ATCC 14718 / DSM 1338 / JCM 2805 / NCIMB 9133 / AM1) (Methylobacterium extorquens).
   2205..2224    +  CDS            7xHis (fragment): 6xHis affinity tag
   2251..2307    -  misc_feature   MCS: pUC18/19 multiple cloning site
   2304..2461    +  CDS            lacZα (fragment): LacZα fragment of β-galactosidase; lacZ fragment
   2467..2566    -  misc_feature   bom (fragment): basis of mobility region from pBR322
   2668..2703    -  CDS            rop (fragment): Rop protein, which maintains plasmids at low copy number; rop
   2768..3410    -  CDS            TetR (fragment): tetracycline resistance regulatory protein; tetR
   3516..4715    +  CDS            TcR: tetracycline efflux protein; tetA; confers resistance to tetracycline
   4774..4926    -  CDS            tetR (fragment): TETR1_ECOLX - Experimental evidence at protein level: Swiss-Prot protein existence level 1. TetR is the repressor of the tetracycline resistance element; its N-terminal region forms a helix-turn-helix structure and binds DNA. Binding of tetracycline to TetR reduces the repressor affinity for the tetracycline resistance gene (tetA) promoter operator sites. From Escherichia coli.
   4946..6094    -  CDS            trfA: trans-acting replication protein that binds to and activates oriV
   6224..6328    -  CDS            traI (fragment): TRAI6_ECOLX - Experimental evidence at protein level: Swiss-Prot protein existence level 1. The initiation process of transfer DNA synthesis requires the interaction of at least three plasmid-specific components (TraH, I, and J) at the transfer origin resulting in the assembly of a specialised nucleoprotein complex - the relaxosome. Site- and strand-specific cleavage at the transfer origin is dependent on TraI and TraJ. From Escherichia coli.
   6366..6737    -  CDS            traJ: oriT-recognizing protein; traJ
   6770..6879    -  oriT           oriT: incP origin of transfer
   7032..7663    +  rep_origin     oriV: incP origin of replication
   7741..7954    +  CDS            bla(M) (fragment): β-lactamase lacking the signal sequence; bla(M); allows cytosolic expression of β-lactamase
   8126..8714    +  rep_origin     ori: high-copy-number ColE1/pMB1/pBR322/pUC origin of replication
   8897..8989    +  CDS            lacI (fragment): lac repressor; lacI; The lac repressor binds to the lac operator to inhibit transcription in E. coli. This inhibition can be relieved by adding lactose or isopropyl-β-D-thiogalactopyranoside (IPTG).
   9002..9023    +  protein_bind   CAP binding site: CAP binding activates transcription in the presence of cAMP. E. coli catabolite activator protein
   9038..9068    +  promoter       lac promoter: promoter for the E. coli lac operon
   9076..9092    +  protein_bind   lac operator: The lac repressor binds to the lac operator to inhibit transcription in E. coli. This inhibition can be relieved by adding lactose or isopropyl-β-D-thiogalactopyranoside (IPTG). lac repressor encoded by lacI
