[The description below was written by a language model from this plasmid's Addgene catalogue record and pLannotate feature annotations shown in this document.]
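Description:
JGI_018341 is a 9,477-nt, low-copy, broad-host-range bacterial expression plasmid built on the pCM80_PxoxF backbone, into which a synthetic gene designated FAM1_1436 was inserted by Gibson assembly. The backbone carries the IncP replication system (oriV together with the trans-acting initiator trfA) alongside a ColE1/pMB1-type origin, so it can be maintained in E. coli cloning strains and also in other Gram-negative hosts. An IncP oriT with traJ and a traI fragment makes the plasmid mobilisable by conjugation when transfer functions are supplied in trans. Selection is by tetracycline, through the tetA efflux gene and its associated tetR regulatory sequences. Short remnants of bla, rop, bom, lacI and lacZα are vestiges of the vector's construction and appear only as fragments.

The insert is annotated as a roughly 1.8-kb open reading frame with similarity to MoxF/MxaF, the large subunit of the methanol dehydrogenase of Methylorubrum extorquens. This fits the stated purpose of studying rare earth element-dependent alcohol dehydrogenases. It is preceded by a phage T7 gene 10 ribosome binding site and followed closely by a polyhistidine tag, which suggests a C-terminal tag for affinity purification, although the table does not confirm that it is in frame. The backbone name implies transcription from a xoxF promoter, but no such promoter is annotated. The only promoter detected is the lac promoter with its CAP site and operator, which lies upstream of the insert across the plasmid's numbering origin. The natural organism on which the synthetic gene was based is not stated. The construct appears to belong to a batch of candidate dehydrogenase genes made for expression and characterisation of the encoded enzymes.
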