Addgene plasmid #158848: JGI_018341
Purpose: Rare earth element alcohol dehydrogenases
Depositing lab: Joint Genome Institute. Publication: Rare earth element alcohol dehydrogenases widely occur among globally distributed, numerically abundant and environmentally important microbes. Huang J, Yu Z, Groom J, Cheng JF, Tarver A, Yoshikuni Y, Chistoserdova L. ISME J. 2019 Aug;13(8):2005-2017. doi: 10.1038/s41396-019-0414-z. Epub 2019 Apr 5. PubMed 30952993.
Backbone
  Vector backbone: pCM80_PxoxF
  Vector type: Synthetic Biology
Growth in bacteria
  Bacterial resistance: Tetracycline, 10 μg/mL
  Growth temperature: 37°C
  Growth strain: Top10
  Copy number: Low Copy
Gene/Insert
  Gene/Insert name: FAM1_1436 (alt name: Batch190_p060)
  Species: Synthetic
  Cloning method: Gibson Cloning
Terms and licenses: Academic/Nonprofit Terms; Industry Terms: Not Available to Industry
Depositor comments: pCM80_PxoxF vector with FAM1_1436 insert, JGI ICE Registry: https://registry.jgi.doe.gov/entry/18341
How to cite: JGI_018341 was a gift from Joint Genome Institute (Addgene plasmid # 158848 ; http://n2t.net/addgene:158848 ; RRID:Addgene_158848)
