>Addgene plasmid #158848 | JGI_018341 | depositor partial sequence | sequence record 306558 | gene insert with vector overlaps
GACTTGTCGGAGGAATCCTCTAGAAATAATTTTGTTTAACTTTAAGAAGGAGATATACCATGTCGCTGAA
GCGCGCCACTGGCCAGACCGGCCTCCAGAAGAAGCGCCTTTCGCGCGCGGTGGCGACCGCCATCGCCGGG
TTTGCCCTGGCCTCAGCGTCGGGCGCTGCCCTCGCCAACGCCGAGCTGATCAAGCTGTCGCAGGACGATC
GCCAATGGGTCATGCAGGGCAAGGACTATGACCACTCGCACTACAGCGGTCTGAAGCAGATCAATCGGTC
GAACGTCAAGAACCTCAAGGCGGCCTGGACCTTCTCCACCGGCGTCCTCCACGGCCATGAGGGCGGCCCG
TTGGTGGTGAACGGCATCATGTACATCCATACGCCCTTCCCGAACATCACGTACGCCATCGATCTCGATA
ACCCCAACAAGATCCTCTGGGAGCACAAGCCAAAGCAGGATGCCAGCGTCCGGGCCGTGGCCTGCTGCGA
CGTGGTTAACCGCGGCCTGGCGTACGGCGACGGTAAGATCTTCAAGACCCAGCTCGACGGCCACATCGTC
GCTCTCGATGCTAAGACGGGGAAGGAGCTCTGGAAGATGGAGAACTCGGACCCCAAGGTGGGCAGCACGC
TGACTCAGGCGCCGATGGTTGTCGAGGACATGGTGATCGTGGGGTCCAGTGGCGCGGAGCTCGGCGTCCG
CGGGTATGTCACCGCGTACCGAATCAAGGACGGCAAGCAGGTGTGGAGGGCCTACGCCACGGGGCCCGAC
GAAGACATACTGCTGGCGGACGATTTCAACATGGCCAACCCTCACTACGGACAGAAGGGCCTGGGCACAT
CTACGTGGGAGGGGGACGCCTGGAAGATCGGCGGCGGCACCAATTGGGGCTGGTATGCCTACGATCCGGA
GCTTAAGCTGATGTACTATGGCAGCGGCAACCCCGCCCCCTGGAACGAGACCATGCGGCCGGGCGACAAC
AAGTGGACCATGGCTATCTGGGGCCGTGACGTCAAGACGGGCAAGGCGAAGTTCGCCTTCCAGAAGACGC
CCCACGACGAGTGGGATTACGCCGGGGTCAATTGGATCGGACTGTCCGACCAGGTCGTCGATGGCAAGAA
GCAGAAGCTCCTGACCCATCCAGACCGCAATGGCATCGTGTACACCCTGAATCGCGAAAACGGCAACCTC
GTGCGCGCCGACAAAATCGATCCGTCGGTGAACGTGTTTAAGGGCTACGATATGAAGAAGGGCGTCCCGA
TCCGCGACCCTGAGTATTCCACCCGTATGGATCACCTCGCCAAGGGCATCTGCCCCTCAGCCATGGGGTA
CCACAACCAGGGACACGATTCTATCGACAAGAAGCGCGAGCTGGTCATGCTCGGGACAAACATGATCTGC
ATGGACTGGGAGCCCTTCATGCTCCCCTACCGGGCGGGGCAGTTCTTTGTGGGCGCGACGCTGAATATGT
ACGCGACCCCGGGCAACAACGGTAACATGGGGCAGGTGAAGGCCTATGACGTGAAGACGAGCAAGTTCAA
GTGGGTCAAGGACGAAAAGTTCTCCGTGTGGGGCGGCACCACCTCCACCGCTGGCGACCTGGTCTTCTAC
GGCACCCTCGACGGGCTGATCAAGGCCGTGGACGCCGACAATGGGAAGACCTTGTGGGAGTTCAAGCTCC
CCTCGGGCGTCATCGGCCATCCCGTCACATACGAGCACAAAGGCAAGCAGTACGTCGCGATCTATTACGG
TGTCGGGGGCTGGCCGGGCGTCGGCCTGGTCTTCGACCTCACCGATCCCACCGCGGGTCTGGGCGCCGTG
GGGGCGTTCAAGGAGCTGCAGCAGTACACGAAGATGGGCGGTGGCGTGATGGTGTTCTCCCTCGCCGAAA
ACCTCTATTTTCAGGGACATCATCACCATCACCATCACCACTGACAGCT
